Addgene plasmid #52321: pFGL889
Purpose: (Empty Backbone) Introducing ectopic integration at the defined fungal ILV2-locus, based on SRR (Sulfonylurea Resistance Reconstitution).
Depositing lab: Naweed Naqvi. Depositing organization: Temasek Life Sciences Laboratory. Publication: Sulfonylurea resistance reconstitution as a novel strategy for ILV2-specific integration in Magnaporthe oryzae. Yang F, Naqvi NI. Fungal Genet Biol. 2014 Apr 24. pii: S1087-1845(14)00059-0. doi: 10.1016/j.fgb.2014.04.005. PubMed 24769367.
Backbone
  Vector backbone: pFGL815N
  Backbone size (bp): 6869
  Modifications to backbone: 1. A truncated ILV2SUR (2.3kb, without the first exon) was introduced in between Xho1 and EcoR1 sites. 2. A 1-kb 3' downstream region of ILV2 was inserted between Sph1 and Hind3 sites.
  Vector type: Bacterial Expression ; Agrobacterium
  Selectable markers: Sulfonylurea (Chlorimuron ethyl)
Growth in bacteria
  Bacterial resistance: Kanamycin, 50 μg/mL
  Growth temperature: 37°C
  Growth strain: XL1 Blue
  Copy number: High Copy
Gene/Insert
  Cloning method: Restriction Enzyme
Terms and licenses: Academic/Nonprofit Terms; Industry Terms: Not Available to Industry
How to cite: pFGL889 was a gift from Naweed Naqvi (Addgene plasmid # 52321 ; http://n2t.net/addgene:52321 ; RRID:Addgene_52321)
