[The description below was written by a language model from this plasmid's Addgene catalogue record and pLannotate feature annotations shown in this document.]
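Description:
pFGL889 is an empty Agrobacterium binary vector built on the pFGL815N backbone for targeted, single-site integration of DNA at the ILV2 locus of filamentous fungi. It was developed in Magnaporthe oryzae using the Sulfonylurea Resistance Reconstitution (SRR) strategy. The annotated sequence shows a pCAMBIA-like architecture. A high-copy ColE1/pMB1 origin with the pBR322 bom site supports propagation in E. coli, and the pVS1 oriV with RepA and StaA provides replication and stable maintenance in Agrobacterium. A KanR (aminoglycoside phosphotransferase) gene gives kanamycin selection in bacteria. Nopaline-type left and right T-DNA border repeats delimit the region transferred to the fungal host. A residual CaMV poly(A) signal, a lacZα fragment and a fragment of a pBluescript-type multiple cloning site also lie within the T-DNA.

The functional payload consists of two homology arms. One is a roughly 2.3 kb truncated ILV2 allele carrying the sulfonylurea-resistance mutation (ILV2SUR) but lacking its first exon, cloned between XhoI and EcoRI. The other is about 1 kb of sequence downstream of ILV2, inserted between SphI and HindIII. The annotation tool labels the ILV2 segment by homology to yeast acetolactate synthase, the enzyme targeted by sulfonylurea herbicides. Because the resistance allele is incomplete, it should not confer resistance when integrated at random sites. Only homologous recombination at the native ILV2 locus joins it to the endogenous first exon and upstream sequences, reconstituting a functional resistant gene that can be selected on chlorimuron ethyl. A gene of interest cloned between the two arms is thereby delivered ectopically to this defined genomic site, which avoids the position effects of random T-DNA insertion. The record lists no insert or payload promoter, consistent with its empty-backbone status.
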