Features (pLannotate 1.2.2; 14 found; start..end, strand, type, name):
    503..2185    +  CDS            ILV2 (fragment): ILVB_YEAST - Also known as SMR1. Experimental evidence at protein level: Swiss-Prot protein existence level 1. From Saccharomyces cerevisiae (strain ATCC 204508 / S288c) (Baker's yeast).
   2390..2410    -  misc_feature   MCS (fragment): pBluescript multiple cloning site
   3321..3475    +  CDS            lacZα (fragment): LacZα fragment of β-galactosidase; lacZ fragment
   3541..3565    +  misc_feature   RB T-DNA repeat: right border repeat from nopaline C58 T-DNA
   3905..4306    +  CDS            Y4CG_SINFN (fragment): Protein inferred from homology: Swiss-Prot protein existence level 3. From Sinorhizobium fredii (strain NBRC 101917 / NGR234).
   4866..5495    +  CDS            pVS1 StaA: stability protein from the Pseudomonas plasmid pVS1 (Heeb et al., 2000)
   5928..6996    +  CDS            pVS1 RepA (fragment): replication protein from the Pseudomonas plasmid pVS1 (Heeb et al., 2000)
   7062..7256    +  rep_origin     pVS1 oriV: origin of replication for the Pseudomonas plasmid pVS1 (Heeb et al., 2000)
   7459..7498    +  CDS            rop (fragment): Rop protein, which maintains plasmids at low copy number; rop
   7600..7740    +  misc_feature   bom: basis of mobility region from pBR322
   7926..8514    -  rep_origin     ori: high-copy-number ColE1/pMB1/pBR322/pUC origin of replication
   8601..9395    -  CDS            KanR: aminoglycoside phosphotransferase; aphA-3; confers resistance to kanamycin
   9820..9844    +  misc_feature   LB T-DNA repeat: left border repeat from nopaline C58 T-DNA
   9921..10095   -  polyA_signal   CaMV poly(A) signal: cauliflower mosaic virus polyadenylation signal
>Addgene plasmid #52321 | pFGL889 | depositor full sequence | sequence record 81031 | pFGL889 sequence 10095 bps
CTCGAGAATCACGAGCGAGCGAACAAACAGGCAGAGTTACAAACGCCATCACTACGCCTTGTCTTTTCGT
CTCTGTTACGTGTCGCCACCCCCATGCGAGCTACACGTCTGCGCCTGAAGTCACAAGGCTTGCAATTTCA
TGACGATGAACAACACTGACACTTCTGTTACAGAGCACCTCGAACTAAGCCCAGCGCCAGCTTCAATGCT
CGCCGCGATCCCCAGCCTCTGGTCAACCCTCGCTCAGGTGAGGCAGACGAATCGTAAGTTGCGCCAACAC
CGCTCCTACACCGCCAAGACCCATACCGCCGTCGCATTTGGACAAGCACAAGACTGATTTGACCGTGGCA
TAGATTCATTGGCAAGACGGGAGGAGAGATTTTCCACGAGATGATGCTGAGGCAAAACGTCAAGCATATC
TGTAAGCGTCTAATTCTACAAATTCCTACCCTCGATTTCAACCACATATTCAACCACATATTCTGACACA
TGAGTCACAGTCGGTTACCCTGGCGGTGCTATCCTTCCCGTGTTCGACGCGATCTACAACTCGAAGCACA
TCGACTTTGTTCTGCCCAAGCATGAGCAAGGCGCCGGCCACATGGCAGAGGGCTATGCTCGCGCTTCAGG
CAAACCCGGCGTTGTTCTCGTCACCTCCGGCCCCGGTGCCACAAATGTCATCACTCCCATGGCCGACGCT
CTTGCCGACGGTACACCTCTGGTTGTATTCTCAGGACAGGTTGTTACCTCTGATATTGGAAGCGACGCCT
TCCAGGAGGCCGACGTCATAGGCATCTCCCGGTCTTGCACCAAGTGGAACGTCATGGTTAAGAGCGCTGA
CGAGCTCCCGAGGAGAATTAACGAGGCCTTTGAGATTGCCACCAGTGGGCGACCTGGGCCTGTCTTGGTC
GATCTGCCCAAGGACGTCACGGCTAGTGTGCTGAGGAGGGCTATCCCCACCGAGACCTCGATTCCCTCTA
TTAGCGCAGCAGCACGGGCTGTCCAAGAGGCAGGCCGAAAGCAGCTTGAGCACTCCATCAAACGCGTAGC
CGATCTCGTCAACATTGCCAAGAAGCCCGTCATATATGCCGGCCAAGGTGTCATTTTGTCGGAAGGCGGC
GTTGAACTTCTCAAGGCGCTTGCCGACAAGGCCTCGATTCCTGTCACCACCACTCTGCATGGTCTGGGAG
CCTTTGACGAGCTCGACGAGAAGGCACTGCACATGCTTGGTATGCACGGTTCGGCTTATGCCAACATGTC
CATGCAAGAGGCCGATTTGATCATTGCCCTTGGTGGCCGCTTCGATGACCGTGTCACTGGCAGCATCCCC
AAATTTGCTCCTGCCGCCAAGCTAGCTGCTGCTGAAGGACGCGGAGGTATTGTCCACTTCGAGATTATGC
CCAAGAACATCAACAAGGTCGTCCAAGCAACAGAGGCCATTGAGGGCGACGTTGCTTCGAACTTGAAGCT
GTTGCTCCCCAAGATTGAACAACGATCCATGACCGATCGCAAGGAGTGGTTCGACCAGATCAAGGAGTGG
AAGGAGAAGTGGCCTCTGTCACATTATGAGAGGGCCGAGCGTAGTGGTCTCATCAAGCCTCAGACTCTGA
TCGAGGAGCTGAGCAACCTGACTGCTGACCGCAAGGACATGACCTACATCACAACCGGTGTTGGCCAGCA
CCAAATGTGGACAGCACAACATTTCAGGTGGAGGCACCCACGGTCCATGATCACCTCTGGCGGTTTGGGA
ACCATGGGATATGGTCTGCCGGCAGCGATTGGCGCCAAGGTTGCTAGGCCAGATGCTTTGGTCATTGACA
TCGACGGCGACGCATCGTTCAACATGACTCTGACAGAGCTTTCGACGGCGGCACAGTTCAACATTGGCGT
CAAGGTCATTGTCTTGAACAACGAGGAGCAGGGAATGGTGACCCAATGGCAGAACTTGTTCTACGAGGAC
CGCTACTCACATACACACCAGCGCAACCCAGACTTCATGAAGCTCGCCGATGCAATGGACGTTCAACATC
GCCGTGTTTCGAAGCCTGACGATGTCGTTGATGCTCTGACGTGGCTGATCAACACCGACGGCCCCGCTCT
GCTTGAGGTGATGACTGATAAGAAGGTTCCTGTTCTGCCCATGGTGCCCGGAGGTAACGGCCTGCACGAG
TTCATCACGTTTGATGCCAGTAAGTAATATATCCAATGCACTCCTGTGGCCCATTTTGAGCCTTGGGTAT
GATTCTAGTTCAACTTGCTAACCAGTGCATCAACTCGTATAGGCAAGGATAAGCAACGGAGAGAGCTGAT
GCGCGCGAGGACGAATGGCCTGCACGGTTAAGTTGATAATGGGAATTGATTATTGCACGGGAATTCGAGC
TCGGTACCCGGGGATCCACTAGTTCTAGAGTCGACCTGCAGGCATGCTCCACAGGGACAAATACCCTCCA
GGGGTAATTCTATTTTGGACAAAAAGTTGGAACTTTTGTGATACCATGGTGTTAAGAATGTCTTATGGAC
AAGGGGACGATACATTTGAGCTGCGGGAATGGTTAGCGGCTTGTGTAAATATTGCATCATTTTTTTTTTC
TCTTTTACTTTTTTCTTCTTCTTCTGGCTTGGTATTCGTGCGTTTAATTCGTTTCATTCTTCTACTTTAT
TCGAAGCACATTCCTTGCGTCATCAGTATCATTGATACAAGTGATGTTTCCAACTGAACAAATGTTACAA
CATTGGTCCGTTCCAGCCTTTGTTCATGAGCAGCACCGGTATTTGAACCTCCAGGTTAGAGTAGCCTGGG
AAATGCAACGAGCATTCTGCCTAATACTAGCTGCCACTCGAAGGCATTTATAGTTTTGCTGAGGTTTCAA
TGACGCCCCTCTGAAGACAAAGTAGCACAACGGCATTGACGAGACTACTACTGGTGGTTGAACTGACTTT
TGCACCTTGCTGCTGCTCTTTGGAAGAGGCTTGACCATCCACTGCGGAAGAGGTGCTTGTTGCCTTGGGA
TTTACTTACTTGTCCGTCATCTTGGCGGACTGGGCCGAGCAACCAACCAGCATCAACCTTGGTCGCAGAA
GACATTTTGAATCTTGGCAAAGTGTGCTATCTATTTTGGGCGTGGAAATGGTTCTTGAGTTTGTTAGGTG
GGCCCTGGGAGGGATGCGCGGTCAACTCCTCACGACTGCATAAATCTAATGGAGATGAAGGTGTCGTTGG
AGAAGTTGCAGATTATATCGGTGCATGAAGCATTTGAACAGTCCCAAATTATACCACTTTCATCGATACA
ATTCTGTCAGTGACTGGTTGTGAAGCTTGGCACTGGCCGTCGTTTTACAACGTCGTGACTGGGAAAACCC
TGGCGTTACCCAACTTAATCGCCTTGCAGCACATCCCCCTTTCGCCAGCTGGCGTAATAGCGAAGAGGCC
CGCACCGATCGCCCTTCCCAACAGTTGCGCAGCCTGAATGGCGAATGCTAGAGCAGCTTGAGCTTGGATC
AGATTGTCGTTTCCCGCCTTCAGTTTAAACTATCAGTGTTTGACAGGATATATTGGCGGGTAAACCTAAG
AGAAAAGAGCGTTTATTAGAATAATCGGATATTTAAAAGGGCGTGAAAAGGTTTATCCGTTGGTCCATTT
GTATGTCCATGCCAACCACAGGGTTCCCCTCGGGATCAAAGTACTTTGATCCAACCCCTCCGCTGCTATA
GTGCAGTCGGCTTCTGACGTTCAGTGCAGCCGTCTTCTGAAAACGACATGTCGCACAAGTCCTAAGTTAC
GCGACAGGCTGCCGCCCTGCCCTTTTCCTGGCGTTTTCTTGTCGCGTGTTTTAGTCGCATAAAGTAGAAT
ACTTGCGACTAGAACCGGAGACATTACGCCATGAACAAGAGCGCCGCCGCTGGCCTGCTGGGCTATGCCC
GCGTCAGCACCGACGACCAGGACTTGACCAACCAACGGGCCGAACTGCACGCGGCCGGCTGCACCAAGCT
GTTTTCCGAGAAGATCACCGGCACCAGGCGCGACCGCCCGGAGCTGGCCAGGATGCTTGACCACCTACGC
CCTGGCGACGTTGTGACAGTGACCAGGCTAGACCGCCTGGCCCGCAGCACCCGCGACCTACTGGACATTG
CCGAGCGCATCCAGGAGGCCGGCGCGGGCCTGCGTAGCCTGGCAGAGCCGTGGGCCGACACCACCACGCC
GGCCGGCCGCATGGTGTTGACCGTGTTCGCCGGCATTGCCGAGTTCGAGCGTTCCCTAATCATCGACCGC
ACCCGGAGCGGGCGCGAGGCCGCCAAGGCCCGAGGCGTGAAGTTTGGCCCCCGCCCTACCCTCACCCCGG
CACAGATCGCGCACGCCCGCGAGCTGATCGACCAGGAAGGCCGCACCGTGAAAGAGGCGGCTGCACTGCT
TGGCGTGCATCGCTCGACCCTGTACCGCGCACTTGAGCGCAGCGAGGAAGTGACGCCCACCGAGGCCAGG
CGGCGCGGTGCCTTCCGTGAGGACGCATTGACCGAGGCCGACGCCCTGGCGGCCGCCGAGAATGAACGCC
AAGAGGAACAAGCATGAAACCGCACCAGGACGGCCAGGACGAACCGTTTTTCATTACCGAAGAGATCGAG
GCGGAGATGATCGCGGCCGGGTACGTGTTCGAGCCGCCCGCGCACGTCTCAACCGTGCGGCTGCATGAAA
TCCTGGCCGGTTTGTCTGATGCCAAGCTGGCGGCCTGGCCGGCCAGCTTGGCCGCTGAAGAAACCGAGCG
CCGCCGTCTAAAAAGGTGATGTGTATTTGAGTAAAACAGCTTGCGTCATGCGGTCGCTGCGTATATGATG
CGATGAGTAAATAAACAAATACGCAAGGGGAACGCATGAAGGTTATCGCTGTACTTAACCAGAAAGGCGG
GTCAGGCAAGACGACCATCGCAACCCATCTAGCCCGCGCCCTGCAACTCGCCGGGGCCGATGTTCTGTTA
GTCGATTCCGATCCCCAGGGCAGTGCCCGCGATTGGGCGGCCGTGCGGGAAGATCAACCGCTAACCGTTG
TCGGCATCGACCGCCCGACGATTGACCGCGACGTGAAGGCCATCGGCCGGCGCGACTTCGTAGTGATCGA
CGGAGCGCCCCAGGCGGCGGACTTGGCTGTGTCCGCGATCAAGGCAGCCGACTTCGTGCTGATTCCGGTG
CAGCCAAGCCCTTACGACATATGGGCCACCGCCGACCTGGTGGAGCTGGTTAAGCAGCGCATTGAGGTCA
CGGATGGAAGGCTACAAGCGGCCTTTGTCGTGTCGCGGGCGATCAAAGGCACGCGCATCGGCGGTGAGGT
TGCCGAGGCGCTGGCCGGGTACGAGCTGCCCATTCTTGAGTCCCGTATCACGCAGCGCGTGAGCTACCCA
GGCACTGCCGCCGCCGGCACAACCGTTCTTGAATCAGAACCCGAGGGCGACGCTGCCCGCGAGGTCCAGG
CGCTGGCCGCTGAAATTAAATCAAAACTCATTTGAGTTAATGAGGTAAAGAGAAAATGAGCAAAAGCACA
AACACGCTAAGTGCCGGCCGTCCGAGCGCACGCAGCAGCAAGGCTGCAACGTTGGCCAGCCTGGCAGACA
CGCCAGCCATGAAGCGGGTCAACTTTCAGTTGCCGGCGGAGGATCACACCAAGCTGAAGATGTACGCGGT
ACGCCAAGGCAAGACCATTACCGAGCTGCTATCTGAATACATCGCGCAGCTACCAGAGTAAATGAGCAAA
TGAATAAATGAGTAGATGAATTTTAGCGGCTAAAGGAGGCGGCATGGAAAATCAAGAACAACCAGGCACC
GACGCCGTGGAATGCCCCATGTGTGGAGGAACGGGCGGTTGGCCAGGCGTAAGCGGCTGGGTTGTCTGCC
GGCCCTGCAATGGCACTGGAACCCCCAAGCCCGAGGAATCGGCGTGACGGTCGCAAACCATCCGGCCCGG
TACAAATCGGCGCGGCGCTGGGTGATGACCTGGTGGAGAAGTTGAAGGCCGCGCAGGCCGCCCAGCGGCA
ACGCATCGAGGCAGAAGCACGCCCCGGTGAATCGTGGCAAGCGGCCGCTGATCGAATCCGCAAAGAATCC
CGGCAACCGCCGGCAGCCGGTGCGCCGTCGATTAGGAAGCCGCCCAAGGGCGACGAGCAACCAGATTTTT
TCGTTCCGATGCTCTATGACGTGGGCACCCGCGATAGTCGCAGCATCATGGACGTGGCCGTTTTCCGTCT
GTCGAAGCGTGACCGACGAGCTGGCGAGGTGATCCGCTACGAGCTTCCAGACGGGCACGTAGAGGTTTCC
GCAGGGCCGGCCGGCATGGCCAGTGTGTGGGATTACGACCTGGTACTGATGGCGGTTTCCCATCTAACCG
AATCCATGAACCGATACCGGGAAGGGAAGGGAGACAAGCCCGGCCGCGTGTTCCGTCCACACGTTGCGGA
CGTACTCAAGTTCTGCCGGCGAGCCGATGGCGGAAAGCAGAAAGACGACCTGGTAGAAACCTGCATTCGG
TTAAACACCACGCACGTTGCCATGCAGCGTACGAAGAAGGCCAAGAACGGCCGCCTGGTGACGGTATCCG
AGGGTGAAGCCTTGATTAGCCGCTACAAGATCGTAAAGAGCGAAACCGGGCGGCCGGAGTACATCGAGAT
CGAGCTAGCTGATTGGATGTACCGCGAGATCACAGAAGGCAAGAACCCGGACGTGCTGACGGTTCACCCC
GATTACTTTTTGATCGATCCCGGCATCGGCCGTTTTCTCTACCGCCTGGCACGCCGCGCCGCAGGCAAGG
CAGAAGCCAGATGGTTGTTCAAGACGATCTACGAACGCAGTGGCAGCGCCGGAGAGTTCAAGAAGTTCTG
TTTCACCGTGCGCAAGCTGATCGGGTCAAATGACCTGCCGGAGTACGATTTGAAGGAGGAGGCGGGGCAG
GCTGGCCCGATCCTAGTCATGCGCTACCGCAACCTGATCGAGGGCGAAGCATCCGCCGGTTCCTAATGTA
CGGAGCAGATGCTAGGGCAAATTGCCCTAGCAGGGGAAAAAGGTCGAAAAGGTCTCTTTCCTGTGGATAG
CACGTACATTGGGAACCCAAAGCCGTACATTGGGAACCGGAACCCGTACATTGGGAACCCAAAGCCGTAC
ATTGGGAACCGGTCACACATGTAAGTGACTGATATAAAAGAGAAAAAAGGCGATTTTTCCGCCTAAAACT
CTTTAAAACTTATTAAAACTCTTAAAACCCGCCTGGCCTGTGCATAACTGTCTGGCCAGCGCACAGCCGA
AGAGCTGCAAAAAGCGCCTACCCTTCGGTCGCTGCGCTCCCTACGCCCCGCCGCTTCGCGTCGGCCTATC
GCGGCCGCTGGCCGCTCAAAAATGGCTGGCCTACGGCCAGGCAATCTACCAGGGCGCGGACAAGCCGCGC
CGTCGCCACTCGACCGCCGGCGCCCACATCAAGGCACCCTGCCTCGCGCGTTTCGGTGATGACGGTGAAA
ACCTCTGACACATGCAGCTCCCGGAGACGGTCACAGCTTGTCTGTAAGCGGATGCCGGGAGCAGACAAGC
CCGTCAGGGCGCGTCAGCGGGTGTTGGCGGGTGTCGGGGCGCAGCCATGACCCAGTCACGTAGCGATAGC
GGAGTGTATACTGGCTTAACTATGCGGCATCAGAGCAGATTGTACTGAGAGTGCACCATATGCGGTGTGA
AATACCGCACAGATGCGTAAGGAGAAAATACCGCATCAGGCGCTCTTCCGCTTCCTCGCTCACTGACTCG
CTGCGCTCGGTCGTTCGGCTGCGGCGAGCGGTATCAGCTCACTCAAAGGCGGTAATACGGTTATCCACAG
AATCAGGGGATAACGCAGGAAAGAACATGTGAGCAAAAGGCCAGCAAAAGGCCAGGAACCGTAAAAAGGC
CGCGTTGCTGGCGTTTTTCCATAGGCTCCGCCCCCCTGACGAGCATCACAAAAATCGACGCTCAAGTCAG
AGGTGGCGAAACCCGACAGGACTATAAAGATACCAGGCGTTTCCCCCTGGAAGCTCCCTCGTGCGCTCTC
CTGTTCCGACCCTGCCGCTTACCGGATACCTGTCCGCCTTTCTCCCTTCGGGAAGCGTGGCGCTTTCTCA
TAGCTCACGCTGTAGGTATCTCAGTTCGGTGTAGGTCGTTCGCTCCAAGCTGGGCTGTGTGCACGAACCC
CCCGTTCAGCCCGACCGCTGCGCCTTATCCGGTAACTATCGTCTTGAGTCCAACCCGGTAAGACACGACT
TATCGCCACTGGCAGCAGCCACTGGTAACAGGATTAGCAGAGCGAGGTATGTAGGCGGTGCTACAGAGTT
CTTGAAGTGGTGGCCTAACTACGGCTACACTAGAAGGACAGTATTTGGTATCTGCGCTCTGCTGAAGCCA
GTTACCTTCGGAAAAAGAGTTGGTAGCTCTTGATCCGGCAAACAAACCACCGCTGGTAGCGGTGGTTTTT
TTGTTTGCAAGCAGCAGATTACGCGCAGAAAAAAAGGATCTCAAGAAGATCCTTTGATCTTTTCTACGGG
GTCTGACGCTCAGTGGAACGAAAACTCACGTTAAGGGATTTTGGTCATGCATTCTAGGTACTAAAACAAT
TCATCCAGTAAAATATAATATTTTATTTTCTCCCAATCAGGCTTGATCCCCAGTAAGTCAAAAAATAGCT
CGACATACTGTTCTTCCCCGATATCCTCCCTGATCGACCGGACGCAGAAGGCAATGTCATACCACTTGTC
CGCCCTGCCGCTTCTCCCAAGATCAATAAAGCCACTTACTTTGCCATCTTTCACAAAGATGTTGCTGTCT
CCCAGGTCGCCGTGGGAAAAGACAAGTTCCTCTTCGGGCTTTTCCGTCTTTAAAAAATCATACAGCTCGC
GCGGATCTTTAAATGGAGTGTCTTCTTCCCAGTTTTCGCAATCCACATCGGCCAGATCGTTATTCAGTAA
GTAATCCAATTCGGCTAAGCGGCTGTCTAAGCTATTCGTATAGGGACAATCCGATATGTCGATGGAGTGA
AAGAGCCTGATGCACTCCGCATACAGCTCGATAATCTTTTCAGGGCTTTGTTCATCTTCATACTCTTCCG
AGCAAAGGACGCCATCGGCCTCACTCATGAGCAGATTGCTCCAGCCATCATGCCGTTCAAAGTGCAGGAC
CTTTGGAACAGGCAGCTTTCCTTCCAGCCATAGCATCATGTCCTTTTCCCGTTCCACATCATAGGTGGTC
CCTTTATACCGGCTGTCCGTCATTTTTAAATATAGGTTTTCATTTTCTCCCACCAGCTTATATACCTTAG
CAGGAGACATTCCTTCCGTATCTTTTACGCAGCGGTATTTTTCGATCAGTTTTTTCAATTCCGGTGATAT
TCTCATTTTAGCCATTTATTATTTCCTTCCTCTTTTCTACAGTATTTAAAGATACCCCAAGAAGCTAATT
ATAACAAGACGAACTCCAATTCACTGTTCCTTGCATTCTAAAACCTTAAATACCAGAAAACAGCTTTTTC
AAAGTTGTTTTCAAAGTTGGCGTATAACATAGTATCGACGGAGCCGATTTTGAAACCGCGGTGATCACAG
GCAGCAACGCTCTGTCATCGTTACAATCAACATGCTACCCTCCGCGAGATCATCCGTGTTTCAAACCCGG
CAGCTTAGTTGCCGTTCTTCCGAATAGCATCGGTAACATGAGCAAAGTCTGCCGCCTTACAACGGCTCTC
CCGCTGACGCCGTCCCGGACTGATGGGCTGCCTGTATCGAGTGGTGATTTTGTGCCGAGCTGCCGGTCGG
GGAGCTGTTGGCTGGCTGGTGGCAGGATATATTGTGGTGTAAACAAATTGACGCTTAGACAACTTAATAA
CACATTGCGGACGTTTTTATGTACTGAATTAACGCCGAATTAATTCGGGGGATCTGGATTTTAGTACTGG
ATTTTGGTTTTAGGAATTAGAAATTTTATTGATAGAAGTATTTTACAAATACAAATACATACTAAGGGTT
TCTTATATGCTCAACACATGAGCGAAACCCTATAGGAACCCTAATTCCCTTATCTGGGAACTACTCACAC
ATTATTATGGAGAAA
