>Addgene plasmid #52321 | pFGL889 | depositor partial sequence | sequence record 81029 | 2.3kb ILV2SUR fragment (Xho1_EcoR1)
CTCGAGAATCACGAGCGAGCGAACAAACAGGCAGAGTTACAAACGCCATCACTACGCCTTGTCTTTTCGT
CTCTGTTACGTGTCGCCACCCCCATGCGAGCTACACGTCTGCGCCTGAAGTCACAAGGCTTGCAATTTCA
TGACGATGAACAACACTGACACTTCTGTTACAGAGCACCTCGAACTAAGCCCAGCGCCAGCTTCAATGCT
CGCCGCGATCCCCAGCCTCTGGTCAACCCTCGCTCAGGTGAGGCAGACGAATCGTAAGTTGCGCCAACAC
CGCTCCTACACCGCCAAGACCCATACCGCCGTCGCATTTGGACAAGCACAAGACTGATTTGACCGTGGCA
TAGATTCATTGGCAAGACGGGAGGAGAGATTTTCCACGAGATGATGCTGAGGCAAAACGTCAAGCATATC
TGTAAGCGTCTAATTCTACAAATTCCTACCCTCGATTTCAACCACATATTCAACCACATATTCTGACACA
TGAGTCACAGTCGGTTACCCTGGCGGTGCTATCCTTCCCGTGTTCGACGCGATCTACAACTCGAAGCACA
TCGACTTTGTTCTGCCCAAGCATGAGCAAGGCGCCGGCCACATGGCAGAGGGCTATGCTCGCGCTTCAGG
CAAACCCGGCGTTGTTCTCGTCACCTCCGGCCCCGGTGCCACAAATGTCATCACTCCCATGGCCGACGCT
CTTGCCGACGGTACACCTCTGGTTGTATTCTCAGGACAGGTTGTTACCTCTGATATTGGAAGCGACGCCT
TCCAGGAGGCCGACGTCATAGGCATCTCCCGGTCTTGCACCAAGTGGAACGTCATGGTTAAGAGCGCTGA
CGAGCTCCCGAGGAGAATTAACGAGGCCTTTGAGATTGCCACCAGTGGGCGACCTGGGCCTGTCTTGGTC
GATCTGCCCAAGGACGTCACGGCTAGTGTGCTGAGGAGGGCTATCCCCACCGAGACCTCGATTCCCTCTA
TTAGCGCAGCAGCACGGGCTGTCCAAGAGGCAGGCCGAAAGCAGCTTGAGCACTCCATCAAACGCGTAGC
CGATCTCGTCAACATTGCCAAGAAGCCCGTCATATATGCCGGCCAAGGTGTCATTTTGTCGGAAGGCGGC
GTTGAACTTCTCAAGGCGCTTGCCGACAAGGCCTCGATTCCTGTCACCACCACTCTGCATGGTCTGGGAG
CCTTTGACGAGCTCGACGAGAAGGCACTGCACATGCTTGGTATGCACGGTTCGGCTTATGCCAACATGTC
CATGCAAGAGGCCGATTTGATCATTGCCCTTGGTGGCCGCTTCGATGACCGTGTCACTGGCAGCATCCCC
AAATTTGCTCCTGCCGCCAAGCTAGCTGCTGCTGAAGGACGCGGAGGTATTGTCCACTTCGAGATTATGC
CCAAGAACATCAACAAGGTCGTCCAAGCAACAGAGGCCATTGAGGGCGACGTTGCTTCGAACTTGAAGCT
GTTGCTCCCCAAGATTGAACAACGATCCATGACCGATCGCAAGGAGTGGTTCGACCAGATCAAGGAGTGG
AAGGAGAAGTGGCCTCTGTCACATTATGAGAGGGCCGAGCGTAGTGGTCTCATCAAGCCTCAGACTCTGA
TCGAGGAGCTGAGCAACCTGACTGCTGACCGCAAGGACATGACCTACATCACAACCGGTGTTGGCCAGCA
CCAAATGTGGACAGCACAACATTTCAGGTGGAGGCACCCACGGTCCATGATCACCTCTGGCGGTTTGGGA
ACCATGGGATATGGTCTGCCGGCAGCGATTGGCGCCAAGGTTGCTAGGCCAGATGCTTTGGTCATTGACA
TCGACGGCGACGCATCGTTCAACATGACTCTGACAGAGCTTTCGACGGCGGCACAGTTCAACATTGGCGT
CAAGGTCATTGTCTTGAACAACGAGGAGCAGGGAATGGTGACCCAATGGCAGAACTTGTTCTACGAGGAC
CGCTACTCACATACACACCAGCGCAACCCAGACTTCATGAAGCTCGCCGATGCAATGGACGTTCAACATC
GCCGTGTTTCGAAGCCTGACGATGTCGTTGATGCTCTGACGTGGCTGATCAACACCGACGGCCCCGCTCT
GCTTGAGGTGATGACTGATAAGAAGGTTCCTGTTCTGCCCATGGTGCCCGGAGGTAACGGCCTGCACGAG
TTCATCACGTTTGATGCCAGTAAGTAATATATCCAATGCACTCCTGTGGCCCATTTTGAGCCTTGGGTAT
GATTCTAGTTCAACTTGCTAACCAGTGCATCAACTCGTATAGGCAAGGATAAGCAACGGAGAGAGCTGAT
GCGCGCGAGGACGAATGGCCTGCACGGTTAAGTTGATAATGGGAATTGATTATTGCACGGGAATTC
