>Addgene plasmid #52321 | pFGL889 | depositor partial sequence | sequence record 81030 | 897-bp of 3' downstream region of ILV2 (Sph1_Hind3)
GCATGCTCCACAGGGACAAATACCCTCCAGGGGTAATTCTATTTTGGACAAAAAGTTGGAACTTTTGTGA
TACCATGGTGTTAAGAATGTCTTATGGACAAGGGGACGATACATTTGAGCTGCGGGAATGGTTAGCGGCT
TGTGTAAATATTGCATCATTTTTTTTTTCTCTTTTACTTTTTTCTTCTTCTTCTGGCTTGGTATTCGTGC
GTTTAATTCGTTTCATTCTTCTACTTTATTCGAAGCACATTCCTTGCGTCATCAGTATCATTGATACAAG
TGATGTTTCCAACTGAACAAATGTTACAACATTGGTCCGTTCCAGCCTTTGTTCATGAGCAGCACCGGTA
TTTGAACCTCCAGGTTAGAGTAGCCTGGGAAATGCAACGAGCATTCTGCCTAATACTAGCTGCCACTCGA
AGGCATTTATAGTTTTGCTGAGGTTTCAATGACGCCCCTCTGAAGACAAAGTAGCACAACGGCATTGACG
AGACTACTACTGGTGGTTGAACTGACTTTTGCACCTTGCTGCTGCTCTTTGGAAGAGGCTTGACCATCCA
CTGCGGAAGAGGTGCTTGTTGCCTTGGGATTTACTTACTTGTCCGTCATCTTGGCGGACTGGGCCGAGCA
ACCAACCAGCATCAACCTTGGTCGCAGAAGACATTTTGAATCTTGGCAAAGTGTGCTATCTATTTTGGGC
GTGGAAATGGTTCTTGAGTTTGTTAGGTGGGCCCTGGGAGGGATGCGCGGTCAACTCCTCACGACTGCAT
AAATCTAATGGAGATGAAGGTGTCGTTGGAGAAGTTGCAGATTATATCGGTGCATGAAGCATTTGAACAG
TCCCAAATTATACCACTTTCATCGATACAATTCTGTCAGTGACTGGTTGTGAAGCTT
