>Addgene plasmid #52321 | pFGL889 | addgene partial sequence | sequence record 90975 | LB-F1 5'-gtggtgtaaacaaattgacgc-3'
AGGACGTTTTTATGTACTGAATTAACGCCGAATTAATTCGGGGGATCTGGATTTTAGTACTGGATTTTGG
TTTTAGGAATTAGAAATTTTATTGATAGAAGTATTTTACAAATACAAATACATACTAAGGGTTTCTTATA
TGCTCAACACATGAGCGAAACCCTATAGGAACCCTAATTCCCTTATCTGGGAACTACTCACACATTATTA
TGGAGAAACTCGAGAATCACGAGCGAGCGAACAAACAGGCAGAGTTACAAACGCCATCACTACGCCTTGT
CTTTTCGTCTCTGTTACGTGTCGCCACCCCCATGCGAGCTACACGTCTGCGCCTGAAGTCACAAGGCTTG
CAATTTCATGACGATGAACAACACTGACACTTCTGTTACAGAGCACCTCGAACTAAGCCCAGCGCCAGCT
TCAATGCTCGCCGCGATCCCCAGCCTCTGGTCAACCCTCGCTCAGGTGAGGCAGACGAATCGTAAGTTGC
GCCAACACCGCTCCTACACCGCCAAGACCCATACCGCCGTCGCATTTGGACAAGCACAAGACTGATTTGA
CCGTGGCATAGATTCATTGGCAAGACGGGAGGAGAGATTTTCCACGAGATGATGCTGAGGCAAAACGTCA
AGCATATCTGTAAGCGTCTAATTCTACAAATTCCTACCCTCGATTTCAACCACATATTCAACCACATATT
CTGACACATGAGTCACAGTCGGTTACCCTGGCGGTGCTATCCTTCCCGTGTTCGACGCGATCTACAACTC
GAAGCACATCGACTTTGTTCTGCCCAAGCATGAGCAAGGCGCCGGCCACATGGCAGAGGGCTATGCTCGC
GCTTCAGGCAAACCCGGCGTTGTTCTCGTCACCTCCGGCCCCGGTGCCACAAATGTCATCACTCCCATGG
CCGACGCTCTTGCCGACGGTACACCTCTGGTTGTATTCTCAGGACAGGTTGTTACCTCTGATATTGGAAG
CGACGCCTTCCAGGAGGCCGACGTCATAGGCATCTCCCGGTCTTGCACCA
