>Addgene plasmid #52321 | pFGL889 | addgene partial sequence | sequence record 90979 | pBluescript-SK 5'-tctagaactagtggatc-3'
CTCTCTCCGTTGCTTATCCTTGCCTATACGAGTTGATGCACTGGTTAGCAAGTTGAACTAGAATCATACC
CAAGGCTCAAAATGGGCCACAGGAGTGCATTGGATATATTACTTACTGGCATCAAACGTGATGAACTCGT
GCAGGCCGTTACCTCCGGGCACCATGGGCAGAACAGGAACCTTCTTATCAGTCATCACCTCAAGCAGAGC
GGGGCCGTCGGTGTTGATCAGCCACGTCAGAGCATCAACGACATCGTCAGGCTTCGAAACACGGCGATGT
TGAACGTCCATTGCATCGGCGAGCTTCATGAAGTCTGGGTTGCGCTGGTGTGTATGTGAGTAGCGGTCCT
CGTAGAACAAGTTCTGCCATTGGGTCACCATTCCCTGCTCCTCGTTGTTCAAGACAATGACCTTGACGCC
AATGTTGAACTGTGCCGCCGTCGAAAGCTCTGTCAGAGTCATGTTGAACGATGCGTCGCCGTCGATGTCA
ATGACCAAAGCATCTGGCCTAGCAACCTTGGCGCCAATCGCTGCCGGCAGACCATATCCCATGGTTCCCA
AACCGCCAGAGGTGATCATGGACCGTGGGTGCCTCCACCTGAAATGTTGTGCTGTCCACATTTGGTGCTG
GCCAACACCGGTTGTGATGTAGGTCATGTCCTTGCGGTCAGCAGTCAGGTTGCTCAGCTCCTCGATC
